Addgene plasmid #15753: pCAGGS-ChR2-Venus
Purpose: Expresses ChR2-Venus for neuronal excitation.
Depositing lab: Karel Svoboda. Publication: Channelrhodopsin-2-assisted circuit mapping of long-range callosal projections. Petreanu L, Huber D, Sobczyk A, Svoboda K. Nat Neurosci. 2007 May . 10(5):663-8. 10.1038/nn1891 PubMed 17435752.
Backbone
  Vector backbone: pCAGGS
  Backbone size w/o insert (bp): 5864
  Vector type: Mammalian Expression
Growth in bacteria
  Bacterial resistance: Ampicillin, 100 μg/mL
  Growth temperature: 37°C
  Growth strain: DH5alpha
  Copy number: High Copy
Gene/Insert
  Gene/Insert name: Channelrhodopsin2-Venus (alt names: ChR2-Venus; Channelrhodopsin-2)
  Insert size (bp): 1676
  Promoter: CAG
  Tag / fusion protein: Venus (C terminal on insert)
  Cloning method: Restriction Enzyme; 5′ cloning site NheI (not destroyed); 3′ cloning site BsrGI (not destroyed)
  Sequencing primers: 5′ ctcctgggcaacgtgctggttg
Resource information
  A portion of this plasmid was derived from a plasmid made by: G Nagel, Max-Planck-Institut fur Biophysik, Frankfurt, Germany.
Terms and licenses: Academic/Nonprofit Terms; Industry Terms: Not Available to Industry
How to cite: pCAGGS-ChR2-Venus was a gift from Karel Svoboda (Addgene plasmid # 15753 ; http://n2t.net/addgene:15753 ; RRID:Addgene_15753)
