[The description below was written by a language model from this plasmid's Addgene catalogue record and the feature table of its GenBank file.]
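Description:
pCAGGS-ChR2-Venus is a mammalian expression plasmid of about 7.5 kb, built on the pCAGGS backbone, that produces a fluorescently tagged channelrhodopsin-2 for light-driven excitation of neurons. It is propagated in E. coli as a high-copy plasmid through a ColE1/pUC-type origin and selected with ampicillin via the beta-lactamase gene. The backbone also carries remnants of the lac promoter/operator region and an SV40 early promoter/origin segment followed by an SV40 polyadenylation signal. The SV40 origin would permit episomal replication in cells expressing large T antigen. The feature table annotates no mammalian selection marker.

Expression is driven by the composite CAG promoter, annotated here as the human cytomegalovirus immediate-early enhancer, the chicken beta-actin promoter and a chimeric chicken beta-actin/rabbit beta-globin intron, which together give strong, broadly active transcription. The insert encodes the N-terminal channel-forming fragment of Chlamydomonas reinhardtii channelrhodopsin-2, a blue light-activated cation channel, fused at its C terminus to the yellow fluorescent protein Venus. The feature table identifies this part as mammalian codon-optimized mVenus carrying the monomerizing A206K mutation. Downstream lie a second small chimeric intron and a WPRE, which enhances transcript stability and expression, followed by bovine growth hormone and rabbit beta-globin polyadenylation signals. A short Factor Xa site annotated on the reverse strand within the WPRE is most likely a chance sequence match.

The fusion lets expressing cells and their axons be visualised by Venus fluorescence while being depolarised with blue light. The associated publication used it for channelrhodopsin-2-assisted circuit mapping of long-range callosal projections. The record does not state how the plasmid is delivered to cells.
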