LOCUS       Exported 7540 bp ds-DNA circular SYN 12-MAY-2021
DEFINITION  synthetic circular DNA
ACCESSION   .
VERSION     .
KEYWORDS    pCAGGS-ChR2-Venus
SOURCE      synthetic DNA construct
  ORGANISM  synthetic DNA construct
REFERENCE   1 (bases 1 to 7540)
  AUTHORS   Petreanu L, Huber D, Sobczyk A, Svoboda K
  TITLE     Channelrhodopsin-2-assisted circuit mapping of long-range callosal
            projections.
  JOURNAL   Nat Neurosci. 2007 May . 10(5):663-8.
  PUBMED    17435752
REFERENCE   2 (bases 1 to 7540)
  AUTHORS   .
  TITLE     Direct Submission
  JOURNAL   Exported May 12, 2021 from SnapGene Server 1.1.58
            http://www.snapgene.com
FEATURES             Location/Qualifiers
     source          1..7540
                     /organism="synthetic DNA construct"
                     /mol_type="other DNA"
     enhancer        4..383
                     /label=CMV enhancer
                     /note="human cytomegalovirus immediate early enhancer"
     promoter        386..661
                     /label=chicken beta-actin promoter
     intron          662..1670
                     /label=chimeric intron
                     /note="chimera between introns from chicken beta-actin and
                     rabbit beta-globin"
     primer_bind     1594..1616
                     /label=pCAGGS-5
                     /note="Chimeric intron in CAG promoter, forward primer"
     CDS             1758..2684
                     /codon_start=1
                     /product="N-terminal fragment of channelrhodopsin-2 from
                     the alga Chlamydomonas reinhardtii (Nagel et al., 2003)"
                     /label=ChR2
                     /note="blue light-activated cation channel"
                     /translation="MDYGGALSAVGRELLFVTNPVVVNGSVLVPEDQCYCAGWIESRGT
                     NGAQTASNVLQWLAAGFSILLLMFYAYQTWKSTCGWEEIYVCAIEMVKVILEFFFEFKN
                     PSMLYLATGHRVQWLRYAEWLLTCPVILIHLSNLTGLSNDYSRRTMGLLVSDIGTIVWG
                     ATSAMATGYVKVIFFCLGLCYGANTFFHAAKAYIEGYHTVPKGRCRQVVTGMAWLFFVS
                     WGMFPILFILGPEGFGVLSVYGSTVGHTIIDLMSKNCWGLLGHYLRVLIHEHILIHGDI
                     RKTTKLNIGGTEIEVETLVEDEAEAGAV"
     regulatory      2712..2721
                     /regulatory_class="other"
                     /note="vertebrate consensus sequence for strong initiation
                     of translation (Kozak, 1987)"
     CDS             2718..3437
                     /codon_start=1
                     /product="Venus YFP with monomerizing A206K mutation (Nagai
                     et al., 2002; Kremers et al., 2006)"
                     /label=mVenus
                     /note="mammalian codon-optimized"
                     /translation="MVSKGEELFTGVVPILVELDGDVNGHKFSVSGEGEGDATYGKLTL
                     KLICTTGKLPVPWPTLVTTLGYGLQCFARYPDHMKQHDFFKSAMPEGYVQERTIFFKDD
                     GNYKTRAEVKFEGDTLVNRIELKGIDFKEDGNILGHKLEYNYNSHNVYITADKQKNGIK
                     ANFKIRHNIEDGGVQLADHYQQNTPIGDGPVLLPDNHYLSYQSKLSKDPNEKRDHMVLL
                     EFVTAAGITLGMDELYK"
     primer_bind     complement(2763..2784)
                     /label=EGFP-N
                     /note="EGFP, reverse primer"
     primer_bind     complement(3024..3043)
                     /label=EXFP-R
                     /note="For distinguishing EGFP variants, reverse primer"
     primer_bind     3371..3392
                     /label=EGFP-C
                     /note="EGFP, forward primer"
     intron          3463..3596
                     /label=chimeric intron
                     /note="chimera between introns from human beta-globin and
                     immunoglobulin heavy chain genes"
     primer_bind     3579..3598
                     /label=pMT2-F
                     /note="Synthetic intron, forward primer"
     misc_feature    3605..4193
                     /label=WPRE
                     /note="woodchuck hepatitis virus posttranscriptional
                     regulatory element"
     primer_bind     complement(3658..3678)
                     /label=WPRE-R
                     /note="WPRE, reverse primer"
     CDS             complement(4076..4087)
                     /codon_start=1
                     /product="Factor Xa recognition and cleavage site"
                     /label=Factor Xa site
                     /translation="IEGR"
     primer_bind     complement(4220..4237)
                     /label=BGH-rev
                     /note="Bovine growth hormone terminator, reverse primer.
                     Also called BGH reverse"
     polyA_signal    4226..4337
                     /label=bGH poly(A) signal
                     /note="bovine growth hormone polyadenylation signal"
     primer_bind     complement(4564..4583)
                     /label=Bglob-pA-R
                     /note="Rabbit beta-globin polyA region, reverse primer"
     polyA_signal    4629..4684
                     /label=-beta-globin poly(A) signal
                     /note="rabbit beta-globin polyadenylation signal (Gil and
                     Proudfoot, 1987)"
     primer_bind     complement(4683..4702)
                     /label=rbglobpA-R
                     /note="Rabbit beta-globin polyA, reverse primer. Also
                     called rb-glob-pA-term-R"
     primer_bind     complement(5043..5059)
                     /label=M13 rev
                     /note="common sequencing primer, one of multiple similar
                     variants"
     primer_bind     complement(5043..5059)
                     /label=M13 Reverse
                     /note="In lacZ gene. Also called M13-rev"
     primer_bind     complement(5056..5078)
                     /label=M13/pUC Reverse
                     /note="In lacZ gene"
     protein_bind    5067..5083
                     /label=lac operator
                     /bound_moiety="lac repressor encoded by lacI"
                     /note="The lac repressor binds to the lac operator to
                     inhibit transcription in E. coli. This inhibition can be
                     relieved by adding lactose or
                     isopropyl-beta-D-thiogalactopyranoside (IPTG)."
     promoter        complement(5091..5121)
                     /label=lac promoter
                     /note="promoter for the E. coli lac operon"
     protein_bind    5136..5157
                     /label=CAP binding site
                     /bound_moiety="E. coli catabolite activator protein"
                     /note="CAP binding activates transcription in the presence
                     of cAMP."
     promoter        5216..5411
                     /label=SV40 promoter
                     /note="SV40 early promoter"
     rep_origin      5262..5397
                     /label=SV40 ori
                     /note="SV40 origin of replication"
     primer_bind     5324..5343
                     /label=SV40pro-F
                     /note="SV40 promoter/origin, forward primer"
     polyA_signal    5417..5551
                     /label=SV40 poly(A) signal
                     /note="SV40 polyadenylation signal"
     primer_bind     complement(5454..5473)
                     /label=SV40pA-R
                     /note="SV40 polyA, reverse primer"
     primer_bind     5508..5527
                     /label=EBV-rev
                     /note="SV40 polyA terminator, reverse primer"
     primer_bind     complement(5619..5636)
                     /label=L4440
                     /note="L4440 vector, forward primer"
     rep_origin      complement(5790..6378)
                     /direction=LEFT
                     /label=ori
                     /note="high-copy-number ColE1/pMB1/pBR322/pUC origin of
                     replication"
     primer_bind     complement(5870..5889)
                     /label=pBR322ori-F
                     /note="pBR322 origin, forward primer"
     CDS             complement(6549..7409)
                     /codon_start=1
                     /gene="bla"
                     /product="beta-lactamase"
                     /label=AmpR
                     /note="confers resistance to ampicillin, carbenicillin, and
                     related antibiotics"
                     /translation="MSIQHFRVALIPFFAAFCLPVFAHPETLVKVKDAEDQLGARVGYI
                     ELDLNSGKILESFRPEERFPMMSTFKVLLCGAVLSRIDAGQEQLGRRIHYSQNDLVEYS
                     PVTEKHLTDGMTVRELCSAAITMSDNTAANLLLTTIGGPKELTAFLHNMGDHVTRLDRW
                     EPELNEAIPNDERDTTMPVAMATTLRKLLTGELLTLASRQQLIDWMEADKVAGPLLRSA
                     LPAGWFIADKSGAGERGSRGIIAALGPDGKPSRIVVIYTTGSQATMDERNRQIAEIGAS
                     LIKHW"
     primer_bind     7172..7191
                     /label=Amp-R
                     /note="Ampicillin resistance gene, reverse primer"
     promoter        complement(7410..7514)
                     /gene="bla"
                     /label=AmpR promoter
ORIGIN
        1 gtcgacattg attattgact agttattaat agtaatcaat tacggggtca ttagttcata
       61 gcccatatat ggagttccgc gttacataac ttacggtaaa tggcccgcct ggctgaccgc
      121 ccaacgaccc ccgcccattg acgtcaataa tgacgtatgt tcccatagta acgccaatag
      181 ggactttcca ttgacgtcaa tgggtggact atttacggta aactgcccac ttggcagtac
      241 atcaagtgta tcatatgcca agtacgcccc ctattgacgt caatgacggt aaatggcccg
      301 cctggcatta tgcccagtac atgaccttat gggactttcc tacttggcag tacatctacg
      361 tattagtcat cgctattacc atgggtcgag gtgagcccca cgttctgctt cactctcccc
      421 atctcccccc cctccccacc cccaattttg tatttattta ttttttaatt attttgtgca
      481 gcgatggggg cggggggggg gggggcgcgc gccaggcggg gcggggcggg ggcgagggcg
      541 gggcggggcg aggcggagag gtgcggcggc agccaatcag agcggcgcgc tccgaaagtt
      601 tccttttatg gcgaggcggc ggcggcggcg gccctataaa aagcgaagcg cgcggcgggc
      661 gggagtcgct gcgttgcctt cgccccgtgc cccgctccgc gccgcctcgc gccgcccgcc
      721 ccggctctga ctgaccgcgt tactcccaca ggtgagcggg cgggacggcc cttctcctcc
      781 gggctgtaat tagcgcttgg tttaatgacg gctcgtttct tttctgtggc tgcgtgaaag
      841 ccttaaaggg ctccgggagg gccctttgtg cgggggggag cggctcgggg ggtgcgtgcg
      901 tgtgtgtgtg cgtggggagc gccgcgtgcg gcccgcgctg cccggcggct gtgagcgctg
      961 cgggcgcggc gcggggcttt gtgcgctccg cgtgtgcgcg aggggagcgc ggccgggggc
     1021 ggtgccccgc ggtgcggggg ggctgcgagg ggaacaaagg ctgcgtgcgg ggtgtgtgcg
     1081 tgggggggtg agcagggggt gtgggcgcgg cggtcgggct gtaacccccc cctgcacccc
     1141 cctccccgag ttgctgagca cggcccggct tcgggtgcgg ggctccgtgc ggggcgtggc
     1201 gcggggctcg ccgtgccggg cggggggtgg cggcaggtgg gggtgccggg cggggcgggg
     1261 ccgcctcggg ccggggaggg ctcgggggag gggcgcggcg gccccggagc gccggcggct
     1321 gtcgaggcgc ggcgagccgc agccattgcc ttttatggta atcgtgcgag agggcgcagg
     1381 gacttccttt gtcccaaatc tggcggagcc gaaatctggg aggcgccgcc gcaccccctc
     1441 tagcgggcgc gggcgaagcg gtgcggcgcc ggcaggaagg aaatgggcgg ggagggcctt
     1501 cgtgcgtcgc cgcgccgccg tccccttctc catctccagc ctcggggctg ccgcaggggg
     1561 acggctgcct tcggggggga cggggcaggg cggggttcgg cttctggcgt gtgaccggcg
     1621 gctctagagc ctctgctaac catgttcatg ccttcttctt tttcctacag ctcctgggca
     1681 acgtgctggt tgttgtgctg tctcatcatt ttggcaaaga attcggtacc gcgggcccgg
     1741 gatccaccgg tgctagcatg gattatggag gcgccctgag tgccgttggg cgcgagctgc
     1801 tatttgtaac gaacccagta gtcgtcaatg gctctgtact tgtgcctgag gaccagtgtt
     1861 actgcgcggg ctggattgag tcgcgtggca caaacggtgc ccaaacggcg tcgaacgtgc
     1921 tgcaatggct tgctgctggc ttctccatcc tactgcttat gttttacgcc taccaaacat
     1981 ggaagtcaac ctgcggctgg gaggagatct atgtgtgcgc tatcgagatg gtcaaggtga
     2041 ttctcgagtt cttcttcgag tttaagaacc cgtccatgct gtatctagcc acaggccacc
     2101 gcgtccagtg gttgcgttac gccgagtggc ttctcacctg cccggtcatt ctcattcacc
     2161 tgtcaaacct gacgggcttg tccaacgact acagcaggcg caccatgggt ctgcttgtgt
     2221 ctgatattgg cacaattgtg tggggcgcca cttccgccat ggccaccgga tacgtcaagg
     2281 tcatcttctt ctgcctgggt ctgtgttatg gtgctaacac gttctttcac gctgccaagg
     2341 cctacatcga gggttaccac accgtgccga agggccggtg tcgccaggtg gtgactggca
     2401 tggcttggct cttcttcgta tcatggggta tgttccccat cctgttcatc ctcggccccg
     2461 agggcttcgg cgtcctgagc gtgtacggct ccaccgtcgg ccacaccatc attgacctga
     2521 tgtcgaagaa ctgctggggt ctgctcggcc actacctgcg cgtgctgatc cacgagcata
     2581 tcctcatcca cggcgacatt cgcaagacca ccaaattgaa cattggtggc actgagattg
     2641 aggtcgagac gctggtggag gacgaggccg aggctggcgc ggtcaacaag ggcaccggca
     2701 agccaccggt cgccaccatg gtgagcaagg gcgaggagct gttcaccggg gtggtgccca
     2761 tcctggtcga gctggacggc gacgtaaacg gccacaagtt cagcgtgtcc ggcgagggcg
     2821 agggcgatgc cacctacggc aagctgaccc tgaagctgat ctgcaccacc ggcaagctgc
     2881 ccgtgccctg gcccaccctc gtgaccaccc tgggctacgg cctgcagtgc ttcgcccgct
     2941 accccgacca catgaagcag cacgacttct tcaagtccgc catgcccgaa ggctacgtcc
     3001 aggagcgcac catcttcttc aaggacgacg gcaactacaa gacccgcgcc gaggtgaagt
     3061 tcgagggcga caccctggtg aaccgcatcg agctgaaggg catcgacttc aaggaggacg
     3121 gcaacatcct ggggcacaag ctggagtaca actacaacag ccacaacgtc tatatcaccg
     3181 ccgacaagca gaagaacggc atcaaggcca acttcaagat ccgccacaac atcgaggacg
     3241 gcggcgtgca gctcgccgac cactaccagc agaacacccc catcggcgac ggccccgtgc
     3301 tgctgcccga caaccactac ctgagctacc agtccaagct gagcaaagac cccaacgaga
     3361 agcgcgatca catggtcctg ctggagttcg tgaccgccgc cgggatcact ctcggcatgg
     3421 acgagctgta caagtaaagc ggccccggac tcgaggccgc aggtaagtat caaggttaca
     3481 agacaggttt aaggagacca catagaaact gggcttgtcg agacagagaa gactcttgcg
     3541 tttctgatag gcacctattg gtcttactga catccacttt gcctttctct ccacaggtgt
     3601 cgacaatcaa cctctggatt acaaaatttg tgaaagattg actggtattc ttaactatgt
     3661 tgctcctttt acgctatgtg gatacgctgc tttaatgcct ttgtatcatg ctattgcttc
     3721 ccgtatggct ttcattttct cctccttgta taaatcctgg ttgctgtctc tttatgagga
     3781 gttgtggccc gttgtcaggc aacgtggcgt ggtgtgcact gtgtttgctg acgcaacccc
     3841 cactggttgg ggcattgcca ccacctgtca gctcctttcc gggactttcg ctttccccct
     3901 ccctattgcc acggcggaac tcatcgccgc ctgccttgcc cgctgctgga caggggctcg
     3961 gctgttgggc actgacaatt ccgtggtgtt gtcggggaag ctgacgtcct ttccatggct
     4021 gctcgcctgt gttgccacct ggattctgcg cgggacgtcc ttctgctacg tcccttcggc
     4081 cctcaatcca gcggaccttc cttcccgcgg cctgctgccg gctctgcggc ctcttccgcg
     4141 tcttcgcctt cgccctcaga cgagtcggat ctccctttgg gccgcctccc cgcctggaat
     4201 tcgagctcgg tacgatcagc ctcgactgtg ccttctagtt gccagccatc tgttgtttgc
     4261 ccctcccccg tgccttcctt gaccctggaa ggtgccactc ccactgtcct ttcctaataa
     4321 aatgaggaaa ttgcatcgca ttgtctgagt aggtgtcatt ctattctggg gggtggggtg
     4381 gggcaggaca gcaaggggga ggattgggaa gacaatagca ggccagcttt tgttcccttt
     4441 agggttaatt gcgcgcttgg cgctaatcat ggtcatagct gtttccactc ctcaggtgca
     4501 ggctgcctat cagaaggtgg tggctggtgt ggccaatgcc ctggctcaca aataccactg
     4561 agatcttttt ccctctgcca aaaattatgg ggacatcatg aagccccttg agcatctgac
     4621 ttctggctaa taaaggaaat ttattttcat tgcaatagtg tgttggaatt ttttgtgtct
     4681 ctcactcgga aggacatatg ggagggcaaa tcatttaaaa catcagaatg agtatttggt
     4741 ttagagtttg gcaacatatg ccatatgctg gctgccatga acaaaggtgg ctataaagag
     4801 gtcatcagta tatgaaacag ccccctgctg tccattcctt attccataga aaagccttga
     4861 cttgaggtta gatttttttt tatattttgt ttgtgttatt tttttcttta acatccctaa
     4921 aattttcctt acatgtttta ctagccagat ttttcctcct ctcctgacta ctcccagtca
     4981 tagctgtccc tcttctctta tgaagatccc tcgacctgca gcccaagctt ggcgtaatca
     5041 tggtcatagc tgtttcctgt gtgaaattgt tatccgctca caattccaca caacatacga
     5101 gccggaagca taaagtgtaa agcctggggt gcctaatgag tgagctaact cacattaatt
     5161 gcgttgcgct cactgcccgc tttccagtcg ggaaacctgt cgtgccagcg gatccgcatc
     5221 tcaattagtc agcaaccata gtcccgcccc taactccgcc catcccgccc ctaactccgc
     5281 ccagttccgc ccattctccg ccccatggct gactaatttt ttttatttat gcagaggccg
     5341 aggccgcctc ggcctctgag ctattccaga agtagtgagg aggctttttt ggaggcctag
     5401 gcttttgcaa aaagctaact tgtttattgc agcttataat ggttacaaat aaagcaatag
     5461 catcacaaat ttcacaaata aagcattttt ttcactgcat tctagttgtg gtttgtccaa
     5521 actcatcaat gtatcttatc atgtctggat ccgctgcatt aatgaatcgg ccaacgcgcg
     5581 gggagaggcg gtttgcgtat tgggcgctct tccgcttcct cgctcactga ctcgctgcgc
     5641 tcggtcgttc ggctgcggcg agcggtatca gctcactcaa aggcggtaat acggttatcc
     5701 acagaatcag gggataacgc aggaaagaac atgtgagcaa aaggccagca aaaggccagg
     5761 aaccgtaaaa aggccgcgtt gctggcgttt ttccataggc tccgcccccc tgacgagcat
     5821 cacaaaaatc gacgctcaag tcagaggtgg cgaaacccga caggactata aagataccag
     5881 gcgtttcccc ctggaagctc cctcgtgcgc tctcctgttc cgaccctgcc gcttaccgga
     5941 tacctgtccg cctttctccc ttcgggaagc gtggcgcttt ctcaatgctc acgctgtagg
     6001 tatctcagtt cggtgtaggt cgttcgctcc aagctgggct gtgtgcacga accccccgtt
     6061 cagcccgacc gctgcgcctt atccggtaac tatcgtcttg agtccaaccc ggtaagacac
     6121 gacttatcgc cactggcagc agccactggt aacaggatta gcagagcgag gtatgtaggc
     6181 ggtgctacag agttcttgaa gtggtggcct aactacggct acactagaag gacagtattt
     6241 ggtatctgcg ctctgctgaa gccagttacc ttcggaaaaa gagttggtag ctcttgatcc
     6301 ggcaaacaaa ccaccgctgg tagcggtggt ttttttgttt gcaagcagca gattacgcgc
     6361 agaaaaaaag gatctcaaga agatcctttg atcttttcta cggggtctga cgctcagtgg
     6421 aacgaaaact cacgttaagg gattttggtc atgagattat caaaaaggat cttcacctag
     6481 atccttttaa attaaaaatg aagttttaaa tcaatctaaa gtatatatga gtaaacttgg
     6541 tctgacagtt accaatgctt aatcagtgag gcacctatct cagcgatctg tctatttcgt
     6601 tcatccatag ttgcctgact ccccgtcgtg tagataacta cgatacggga gggcttacca
     6661 tctggcccca gtgctgcaat gataccgcga gacccacgct caccggctcc agatttatca
     6721 gcaataaacc agccagccgg aagggccgag cgcagaagtg gtcctgcaac tttatccgcc
     6781 tccatccagt ctattaattg ttgccgggaa gctagagtaa gtagttcgcc agttaatagt
     6841 ttgcgcaacg ttgttgccat tgctacaggc atcgtggtgt cacgctcgtc gtttggtatg
     6901 gcttcattca gctccggttc ccaacgatca aggcgagtta catgatcccc catgttgtgc
     6961 aaaaaagcgg ttagctcctt cggtcctccg atcgttgtca gaagtaagtt ggccgcagtg
     7021 ttatcactca tggttatggc agcactgcat aattctctta ctgtcatgcc atccgtaaga
     7081 tgcttttctg tgactggtga gtactcaacc aagtcattct gagaatagtg tatgcggcga
     7141 ccgagttgct cttgcccggc gtcaatacgg gataataccg cgccacatag cagaacttta
     7201 aaagtgctca tcattggaaa acgttcttcg gggcgaaaac tctcaaggat cttaccgctg
     7261 ttgagatcca gttcgatgta acccactcgt gcacccaact gatcttcagc atcttttact
     7321 ttcaccagcg tttctgggtg agcaaaaaca ggaaggcaaa atgccgcaaa aaagggaata
     7381 agggcgacac ggaaatgttg aatactcata ctcttccttt ttcaatatta ttgaagcatt
     7441 tatcagggtt attgtctcat gagcggatac atatttgaat gtatttagaa aaataaacaa
     7501 ataggggttc cgcgcacatt tccccgaaaa gtgccacctg
//
