>Addgene plasmid #15753 | pCAGGS-ChR2-Venus | addgene partial sequence | sequence record 22229 | pCAG-F 5'-GCAACGTGCTGGTTATTGTG-3'
AATTCGGGTACCGCGGGCCCGGGATCCACCGGTGCTAGCATGGATTATGGAGGCGCCCTGAGTGCCGTTG
GGCGCGAGCTGCTATTTGTAACGAACCCAGTAGTCGTCAATGGCTCTGTACTTGTGCCTGAGGACCAGTG
TTACTGCGCGGGCTGGATTGAGTCGCGTGGCACAAACGGTGCCCAAACGGCGTCGAACGTGCTGCAATGG
CTTGCTGCTGGCTTCTCCATCCTACTGCTTATGTTTTACGCCTACCAAACATGGAAGTCAACCTGCGGCT
GGGAGGAGATCTATGTGTGCGCTATCGAGATGGTCAAGGTGATTCTCGAGTTCTTCTTCGAGTTTAAGAA
CCCGTCCATGCTGTATCTAGCCACAGGCCACCGCGTCCAGTGGTTGCGTTACGCCGAGTGGCTTCTCACC
TGCCCGGTCATTCTCATTCACCTGTCAAACCTGACGGGCTTGTCCAACGACTACAGCAGGCGCACCATGG
GTCTGCTTGTGTCTGATATTGGCACAATTGTGTGGGGCGCCACTTCCGCCATGGCCACCGGATACGTCAA
GGTCATCTTCTTCTGCCTGGGTCTGTGTTATGGTGCTAACACGTTCTTTCACGCTGCCAAGGCCTACATC
GAGGGTTACCACACCGTGCCGAAAGGCCGGTGTCGCCAGGTGGTGACTGGCATGGCTTGGCTCTTCTTCG
TATCATGGGGT
