>Addgene plasmid #15753 | pCAGGS-ChR2-Venus | addgene partial sequence | sequence record 62511 | EGFP_N
GAACAGCTCCTCGCCCTTGCTCACCATGGTGGCGACCGGTGGCTTGCCGGTGCCCTTGTTGACCGCGCCA
GCCTCGGCCTCGTCCTCCACCAGCGTCTCGACCTCAATCTCAGTGCCACCAATGTTCAATTTGGTGGTCT
TGCGAATGTCGCCGTGGATGAGGATATGCTCGTGGATCAGCACGCGCAGGTAGTGGCCGAGCAGACCCCA
GCAGTTCTTCGACATCAGGTCAATGATGGTGTGGCCGACGGTGGAGCCGTACACGCTCAGGACGCCGAAG
CCCTCGGGGCCGAGGATGAACAGGATGGGGAACATACCCCATGATACGAAGAAGAGCCAAGCCATGCCAG
TCACCACCTGGCGACACCGGCCCTTCGGCACGGTGTGGTAACCCTCGATGTAGGCCTTGGCAGCGTGAAA
GAACGTGTTAGCACCATAACACAGACCCAGGCAGAAGAAGATGACCTTGACGTATCCGGTGGCCATGGCG
GAAGTGGCGCCCCACACAATTGTGCCAATATCAGACACAAGCAGACCCATGGTGCGCCTGCTGTAGTCGT
TGGACAAGCCCGTCAGGTTTGACAGGTGAATGAGAATGACCGGGCAGGTGAGAAGCCACTCGGCGTAACG
CAACCACTGGACGCGGTGGCCTGTGGCTAGATACAGCATGGACGGGTTCTTAAACTCGAAGAAGAACTCG
AGAATCACCTTGACCATCTCGATAGCGCACACATAGATCTCCTCCCAGCCGCAGGTTGACTTCCATGTTT
GGTAGGCGTAAAACATAAGCAGTAGGATGGAGAAGCCAGCAGCAAGCCATTGCAGCACGTTCGACGCCGT
T
