>Addgene plasmid #15753 | pCAGGS-ChR2-Venus | addgene partial sequence | sequence record 62512 | pCAG-F 5'-GCAACGTGCTGGTTATTGTG-3'
AAGAATTCGGTACCGCGGGCCCGGGATCCACCGGTGCTAGCATGGATTATGGAGGCGCCCTGAGTGCCGT
TGGGCGCGAGCTGCTATTTGTAACGAACCCAGTAGTCGTCAATGGCTCTGTACTTGTGCCTGAGGACCAG
TGTTACTGCGCGGGCTGGATTGAGTCGCGTGGCACAAACGGTGCCCAAACGGCGTCGAACGTGCTGCAAT
GGCTTGCTGCTGGCTTCTCCATCCTACTGCTTATGTTTTACGCCTACCAAACATGGAAGTCAACCTGCGG
CTGGGAGGAGATCTATGTGTGCGCTATCGAGATGGTCAAGGTGATTCTCGAGTTCTTCTTCGAGTTTAAG
AACCCGTCCATGCTGTATCTAGCCACAGGCCACCGCGTCCAGTGGTTGCGTTACGCCGAGTGGCTTCTCA
CCTGCCCGGTCATTCTCATTCACCTGTCAAACCTGACGGGCTTGTCCAACGACTACAGCAGGCGCACCAT
GGGTCTGCTTGTGTCTGATATTGGCACAATTGTGTGGGGCGCCACTTCCGCCATGGCCACCGGATACGTC
AAGGTCATCTTCTTCTGCCTGGGTCTGTGTTATGGTGCTAACACGTTCTTTCACGCTGCCAAGGCCTACA
TCGAGGGTTACCACACCGTGCCGAAGGGCCGGTGTCGCCAGGTGGTGACTGGCATGGCTTGGCTCTTCTT
CGTATCATGGGGTATGTTCCCCATCCTGTTCATCCTCGGCCCCGAGGGCTTCGGCGTCCTGAGCGTGTAC
GGCTCCACCGTCGGCCACACCATCATTGACCTGATGTCGAAGAACTGCTGGGGTCTGCTCGGCCACTACC
TGCGCGTGCTGATCCACGAGCATATCCTCATCCACGGCGACATT
