>Addgene plasmid #15753 | pCAGGS-ChR2-Venus | addgene partial sequence | sequence record 62514 | WPRE-R 5'-CATAGCGTAAAAGGAGCAACA-3'
GTCAATCTTTCACAAATTTTGTAATCCAGAGGTTGATTGTCGACACCTGTGGAGAGAAAGGCAAAGTGGA
TGTCAGTAAGACCAATAGGTGCCTATCAGAAACGCAAGAGTCTTCTCTGTCTCGACAAGCCCAGTTTCTA
TTGGTCTCCTTAAACCTGTCTTGTAACCTTGATACTTACCTGCGGCCTCGAGTCCGGGGCCGCTTTACTT
GTACAGCTCGTCCATGCCGAGAGTGATCCCGGCGGCGGTCACGAACTCCAGCAGGACCATGTGATCGCGC
TTCTCGTTGGGGTCTTTGCTCAGCTTGGACTGGTAGCTCAGGTAGTGGTTGTCGGGCAGCAGCACGGGGC
CGTCGCCGATGGGGGTGTTCTGCTGGTAGTGGTCGGCGAGCTGCACGCCGCCGTCCTCGATGTTGTGGCG
GATCTTGAAGTTGGCCTTGATGCCGTTCTTCTGCTTGTCGGCGGTGATATAGACGTTGTGGCTGTTGTAG
TTGTACTCCAGCTTGTGCCCCAGGATGTTGCCGTCCTCCTTGAAGTCGATGCCCTTCAGCTCGATGCGGT
TCACCAGGGTGTCGCCCTCGAACTTCACCTCGGCGCGGGTCTTGTAGTTGCCGTCGTCCTTGAAGAAGAT
GGTGCGCTCCTGGACGTAGCCTTCGGGCATGGCGGACTTGAAGAAGTCGTGCTGCTTCATGTGGTCGGGG
TAGCGGGCGAAGCACTGCAGGCCGTAGCCCAGGGTGGTCACGAGGGTGGGCCAGGGCACGGGCAGCTTGC
CGGTGGTGCAGATCAGCTTCAGGGTCAGCTTGCCGTAGGTGGCATCGCCCTCGCCCTCGCCGGACACGCT
GAACTTGTGGCCGTTTACGTCGCCGTCCAGCTCGACCAGGATGG
